>Addgene plasmid #157975 | pAWp92 | addgene full sequence | sequence record 314899 | Addgene NGS Result
GAACGCTGACGTCATCAACCCGCTCCAAGGAATCGCGGGCCCAGTGTCACTAGGCGGGAACACCCAGCGC
GCGTGCGCCCTGGCAGGAAGATGGCTGTGAGGGACAGGGGAGTGGCGCCCTGCAATATTTGCATGTCGCT
ATGTGTTCTGGGAAATCACCATAAACGTGAAATGTCTTTGGATTTGGGAATCTTATAAGTTCTGTATGAG
ACCACTCTTCACCGGGTCTTCCTCGAGTGCAGCGAAGACCTGTTTTAGAGCTAGAAATAGCAAGTTAAAA
TAAGGCTAGTCCGTTATCAACTTGAAAAAGTGGCACCGAGTCGGTGCTTTTTTGGATCCGCAACGGAATT
CGAACTTGACAATTGTTGTTGTTAACTTGTTTATTGCAGCTTATAATGGTTACAAATAAAGCAATAGCAT
CACAAATTTCACAAATAAAGCATTTTTTTCACTGCCTCGAATCACTAGTGGGGACAGCCCCCCCCCAAAG
CCCCCAGGGATGTAATTACGTCCCTCCCCCGCTAGGGGGCAGCAGCGAGCCGCCCGGGGCTCCGCTCCGG
TCCGGCGCTCCCCCCGCATCCCCGAGCCGGCAGCGTGCGGGGACAGCCCGGGCACGGGGAAGGTGGCACG
GGATCGCTTTCCTCTGAACGCTTCTCGCTGCTCTTTGAGCCTGCAGACACCTGGGGGGATACGGGGAAAA
AGCTTTAGGCTGAGTGCACGGGGACAGCCCCCCCCCAAAGCCCCCAGGGATGTAATTACGTCCCTCCCCC
GCTAGGGGGCAGCAGCGAGCCGCCCGGGGCTCCGCTCCGGTCCGGCGCTCCCCCCGCATCCCCGAGCCGG
CAGCGTGCGGGGACAGCCCGGGCACGGGGAAGGTGGCACGGGATCGCTTTCCTCTGAACGCTTCTCGCTG
CTCTTTGAGCCTGCAGACACCTGGGGGGATACGGGGAAAAAGCTTTAGGCTGAGGCGCGCCTGTACCCAA
TTCGCCCTATAGTGAGTCGTATTACAATTCACTGGCCGTCGTTTTACAACGTCGTGACTGGGAAAACCCT
GGCGTTACCCAACTTAATCGCCTTGCAGCACATCCCCCTTTCGCCAGCTGGCGTAATAGCGAAGAGGCCC
GCACCGATCGCCCTTCCCAACAGTTGCGCAGCCTGAATGGCGAATGGG
[124 nt withheld, positions 1169-1292]
C
[91 nt withheld, positions 1294-1384]
A
[49 nt withheld, positions 1386-1434]
CCTTTGACGTTGGAGTCCACGTTCTTT
[37 nt withheld, positions 1462-1498]
ACCCTATCTCGGTCTATTCTTTTGATTTATAAGGGATTTTGCCGATTTCGGCCTATTGGTTAAAAAATGA
GCTGATTTAACAAAAATTTAACGCGAATTTTAACAAAATATTAACGCTTACAATTTAGGTGGCACTTTTC
GGGGAAATGTGCGCGGAACCCCTATTTGTTTATTTTTCTAAATACATTCAAATATGTATCCGCTCATGAG
ACAATAACCCTGATAAATGCTTCAATAATATTGAAAAAGGAAGAGTATGAGTATTCAACATTTCCGTGTC
GCCCTTATTCCCTTTTTTGCGGCATTTTGCCTTCCTGTTTTTGCTCACCCAGAAACGCTGGTGAAAGTAA
AAGATGCTGAAGATCAGTTGGGTGCACGAGTGGGTTACATCGAACTGGATCTCAACAGCGGTAAGATCCT
TGAGAGTTTTCGCCCCGAAGAACGTTTTCCAATGATGAGCACTTTTAAAGTTCTGCTATGTGGCGCGGTA
TTATCCCGTATTGACGCCGGGCAAGAGCAACTCGGTCGCCGCATACACTATTCTCAGAATGACTTGGTTG
AGTACTCACCAGTCACAGAAAAGCATCTTACGGATGGCATGACAGTAAGAGAATTATGCAGTGCTGCCAT
AACCATGAGTGATAACACTGCGGCCAACTTACTTCTGACAACGATCGGAGGACCGAAGGAGCTAACCGCT
TTTTTGCACAACATGGGGGATCATGTAACTCGCCTTGATCGTTGGGAACCGGAGCTGAATGAAGCCATAC
CAAACGACGAGCGTGACACCACGATGCCTGTAGCAATGGCAACAACGTTGCGCAAACTATTAACTGGCGA
ACTACTTACTCTAGCTTCCCGGCAACAATTAATAGACTGGATGGAGGCGGATAAAGTTGCAGGACCACTT
CTGCGCTCGGCCCTTCCGGCTGGCTGGTTTATTGCTGATAAATCTGGAGCCGGTGAGCGTGGGTCTCGCG
GTATCATTGCAGCACTGGGGCCAGATGGTAAGCCCTCCCGTATCGTAGTTATCTACACGACGGGGAGTCA
GGCAACTATGGATGAACGAAATAGACAGATCGCTGAGATAGGTGCCTCACTGATTAAGCATTGGTAACTG
TCAGACCAAGTTTACTCATATATACTTTAGATTGATTTAAAACTTCATTTTTAATTTAAAAGGATCTAGG
TGAAGATCCTTTTTGATAATCTCATGACCAAAATCCCTTAACGTGAGTTTTCGTTCCACTGAGCGTCAGA
CCCCGTAGAAAAGATCAAAGGATCTTCTTGAGATCCTTTTTTTCTGCGCGTAATCTGCTGCTTGCAAACA
AAAAAACCACCGCTACCAGCGGTGGTTTGTTTGCCGGATCAAGAGCTACCAACTCTTTTTCCGAAGGTAA
CTGGCTTCAGCAGAGCGCAGATACCAAATACTGTTCTTCTAGTGTAGCCGTAGTTAGGCCACCACTTCAA
GAACTCTGTAGCACCGCCTACATACCTCGCTCTGCTAATCCTGTTACCAGTGGCTGCTGCCAGTGGCGAT
AAGTCGTGTCTTACCGGGTTGGACTCAAGACGATAGTTACCGGATAAGGCGCAGCGGTCGGGCTGAACGG
GGGGTTCGTGCACACAGCCCAGCTTGGAGCGAACGACCTACACCGAACTGAGATACCTACAGCGTGAGCT
ATGAGAAAGCGCCACGCTTCCCGAAGGGAGAAAGGCGGACAGGTATCCGGTAAGCGGCAGGGTCGGAACA
GGAGAGCGCACGAGGGAGCTTCCAGGGGGAAACGCCTGGTATCTTTATAGTCCTGTCGGGTTTCGCCACC
TCTGACTTGAGCGTCGATTTTTGTGATGCTCGTCAGGGGGGCGGAGCCTATGGAAAAACGCCAGCAACGC
GGCCTTTTTACGGTTCCTGGCCTTTTGCTGGCCTTTTGCTCACATGTTCTTTCCTGCGTTATCCCCTGAT
TCTGTGGATAACCGTATTACCGCCTTTGAGTGAGCTGATACCGCTCGCCGCAGCCGAACGACCGAGCGCA
GCGAGTCAGTGAGCGAGGAAGCGGAAGAGCGCCCAATACGCAAACCGCCTCTCCCCGCGCGTTGGCCGAT
TCATTAATGCAGCTGGCACGACAGGTTTCCCGACTGGAAAGCGGGCAGTGAGCGCAACGCAATTAATGTG
AGTTAGCTCACTCATTAGGCACCCCAGGCTTTACACTTTATGCTTCCGGCTCGTATGTTGTGTGGAATTG
TGAGCGGATAACAATTTCACACAGGAAACAGCTATGACCATGATTACGCCAAGCTCGAAATTAACCCTCA
CTAAAGGGAACAAAAGCTGGAGCTGATTTAAATGGGGACAGCCCCCCCCCAAAGCCCCCAGGGATGTAAT
TACGTCCCTCCCCCGCTAGGGGGCAGCAGCGAGCCGCCCGGGGCTCCGCTCCGGTCCGGCGCTCCCCCCG
CATCCCCGAGCCGGCAGCGTGCGGGGACAGCCCGGGCACGGGGAAGGTGGCACGGGATCGCTTTCCTCTG
AACGCTTCTCGCTGCTCTTTGAGCCTGCAGACACCTGGGGGGATACGGGGAAAAAGCTTTAGGCTGAGTG
CACGGGGACAGCCCCCCCCCAAAGCCCCCAGGGATGTAATTACGTCCCTCCCCCGCTAGGGGGCAGCAGC
GAGCCGCCCGGGGCTCCGCTCCGGTCCGGCGCTCCCCCCGCATCCCCGAGCCGGCAGCGTGCGGGGACAG
CCCGGGCACGGGGAAGGTGGCACGGGATCGCTTTCCTCTGAACGCTTCTCGCTGCTCTTTGAGCCTGCAG
ACACCTGGGGGGATACGGGGAAAAAGCTTTAGGCTGAAGATCTTTC
Features (pLannotate 1.2.2; 14 found; start..end, strand, type, name):
      1..215     +  promoter       H1 promoter: human H1 RNA promoter
    252..327     +  misc_RNA       gRNA scaffold: guide RNA scaffold for the Streptococcus pyogenes CRISPR/Cas9 system
    374..455     +  polyA_signal   SV40 poly(A) signal: SV40 polyadenylation signal
    986..1004    -  promoter       T7 promoter: promoter for bacteriophage T7 RNA polymerase
   1007..1164    +  CDS            lacZα (fragment): LacZα fragment of β-galactosidase; lacZ fragment
   1169..1597    +  rep_origin     f1 ori (sequence partly withheld): f1 bacteriophage origin of replication; arrow indicates direction of (+) strand synthesis
   1650..1754    +  promoter       AmpR promoter: bla
   1755..2615    +  CDS            AmpR: β-lactamase; bla; confers resistance to ampicillin, carbenicillin, and related antibiotics
   2786..3374    +  rep_origin     ori: high-copy-number ColE1/pMB1/pBR322/pUC origin of replication
   3557..3649    +  CDS            lacI (fragment): lac repressor; lacI; The lac repressor binds to the lac operator to inhibit transcription in E. coli. This inhibition can be relieved by adding lactose or isopropyl-β-D-thiogalactopyranoside (IPTG).
   3662..3683    +  protein_bind   CAP binding site: CAP binding activates transcription in the presence of cAMP. E. coli catabolite activator protein
   3698..3728    +  promoter       lac promoter: promoter for the E. coli lac operon
   3736..3752    +  protein_bind   lac operator: The lac repressor binds to the lac operator to inhibit transcription in E. coli. This inhibition can be relieved by adding lactose or isopropyl-β-D-thiogalactopyranoside (IPTG). lac repressor encoded by lacI
   3797..3815    +  promoter       T3 promoter: promoter for bacteriophage T3 RNA polymerase
