[The description below was written by a language model from this plasmid's Addgene catalogue record and pLannotate feature annotations shown in this document.]
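Description:
pAWp92 is an empty sgRNA storage and cloning vector built on the pBT264 backbone, a 4.3 kb high-copy E. coli plasmid. It replicates from a ColE1/pUC-type origin and is selected with ampicillin through the bla (AmpR) gene and its native promoter. The backbone has the hallmarks of a Bluescript-style phagemid: an f1 origin for single-stranded DNA production, flanking T7 and T3 phage promoters, and remnants of the lac region (CAP site, lac promoter and operator, and fragments of lacI and lacZα). These elements appear to be backbone leftovers rather than functional parts of the design.

The working cassette consists of a human H1 RNA polymerase III promoter, described in the record as a mutant version (mutH1p), followed by a short gap and then the Streptococcus pyogenes Cas9 guide RNA scaffold. According to the catalogue description, the gap holds two BbsI sites. As a type IIS enzyme, BbsI allows annealed oligonucleotides encoding a spacer to be inserted seamlessly between promoter and scaffold, yielding a complete sgRNA expression unit. An MfeI site sits downstream of the scaffold, presumably so that additional elements or expression units can be added or the cassette moved to other vectors, although the record does not spell out the assembly scheme. An SV40 polyadenylation signal is annotated just after the scaffold.

No Cas9 gene, mammalian selection marker or viral packaging element is annotated, so the plasmid serves as a building block rather than a delivery vector. The associated publication describes three-way combinatorial CRISPR screening of druggable targets, which suggests this plasmid supplies one of several distinct promoter-driven sgRNA units for multi-guide constructs.
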