Addgene plasmid #157975: pAWp92
Purpose: (Empty Backbone) pBT264-mutH1p-{2xBbsI}-sgRNA scaffold-{MfeI}
Depositing lab: Alan Siu Lun Wong. Depositing organization: University of Hong Kong. Publication: A Three-Way Combinatorial CRISPR Screen for Analyzing Interactions among Druggable Targets. Zhou P, Chan BKC, Wan YK, Yuen CTL, Choi GCG, Li X, Tong CSW, Zhong SSW, Sun J, Bao Y, Mak SYL, Chow MZY, Khaw JV, Leung SY, Zheng Z, Cheung LWT, Tan K, Wong KH, Chan HYE, Wong ASL. Cell Rep. 2020 Aug 11;32(6):108020. doi: 10.1016/j.celrep.2020.108020. PubMed 32783942.
Backbone
  Vector backbone: pBT264
Growth in bacteria
  Bacterial resistance: Ampicillin, 100 μg/mL
  Growth temperature: 37°C
  Growth strain: DH5alpha
  Copy number: High Copy
Terms and licenses: Academic/Nonprofit Terms; Industry Terms: Not Available to Industry
How to cite: pAWp92 was a gift from Alan Siu Lun Wong (Addgene plasmid # 157975 ; http://n2t.net/addgene:157975 ; RRID:Addgene_157975)
